>Addgene plasmid #160687 | pEG BacMam C term 3C eGFP His8 | addgene full sequence | sequence record 319257 | Addgene NGS Result
CTTCTAGTGTAGCCGTAGTTAGGCCACCACTTCAAGAACTCTGTAGCACCGCCTACATACCTCGCTCTGC
TAATCCTGTTACCAGTGGCTGCTGCCAGTGGCGATAAGTCGTGTCTTACCGGGTTGGACTCAAGACGATA
GTTACCGGATAAGGCGCAGCGGTCGGGCTGAACGGGGGGTTCGTGCACACAGCCCAGCTTGGAGCGAACG
ACCTACACCGAACTGAGATACCTACAGCGTGAGCTATGAGAAAGCGCCACGCTTCCCGAAGGGAGAAAGG
CGGACAGGTATCCGGTAAGCGGCAGGGTCGGAACAGGAGAGCGCACGAGGGAGCTTCCAGGGGGAAACGC
CTGGTATCTTTATAGTCCTGTCGGGTTTCGCCACCTCTGACTTGAGCGTCGATTTTTGTGATGCTCGTCA
GGGGGGCGGAGCCTATGGAAAAACGCCAGCAACGCGGCCTTTTTACGGTTCCTGGCCTTTTGCTGGCCTT
TTGCTCACATGTTCTTTCCTGCGTTATCCCCTGATTCTGTGGATAACCGTATTACCGCCTTTGAGTGAGC
TGATACCGCTCGCCGCAGCCGAACGACCGAGCGCAGCGAGTCAGTGAGCGAGGAAGCGGAAGAGCGCCTG
ATGCGGTATTTTCTCCTTACGCATCTGTGCGGTATTTCACACCGCATAGACCAGCCGCGTAACCTGGCAA
AATCGGTTACGGTTGAGTAATAAATGGATGCCCTGCGTAAGCGGGTGTGGGCGGACAATAAAGTCTTAAA
CTGAACAAAATAGATCTAAACTATGACAATAAAGTCTTAAACTAGACAGAATAGTTGTAAACTGAAATCA
GTCCAGTTATGCTGTGAAAAAGCATACTGGACTTTTGTTATGGCTAAAGCAAACTCTTCATTTTCTGAAG
TGCAAATTGCCCGTCGTATTAAAGAGGGGCGTGGCCAAGGGCATGGTAAAGACTATATTCGCGGCGTTGT
GACAATTTACCGAACAACTCCGCGGCCGGGAAGCCGATCTCGGCTTGAACGAATTGTTAGGTGGCGGTAC
TTGGGTCGATATCAAAGTGCATCACTTCTTCCCGTATGCCCAACTTTGTATAGAGAGCCACTGCGGGATC
GTCACCGTAATCTGCTTGCACGTAGATCACATAAGCACCAAGCGCGTTGGCCTCATGCTTGAGGAGATTG
ATGAGCGCGGTGGCAATGCCCTGCCTCCGGTGCTCGCCGGAGACTGCGAGATCATAGATATAGATCTCAC
TACGCGGCTGCTCAAACTTGGGCAGAACGTAAGCCGCGAGAGCGCCAACAACCGCTTCTTGGTCGAAGGC
AGCAAGCGCGATGAATGTCTTACTACGGAGCAAGTTCCCGAGGTAATCGGAGTCCGGCTGATGTTGGGAG
TAGGTGGCTACGTCTCCGAACTCACGACCGAAAAGATCAAGAGCAGCCCGCATGGATTTGACTTGGTCAG
GGCCGAGCCTACATGTGCGAATGATGCCCATACTTGAGCCACCTAACTTTGTTTTAGGGCGACTGCCCTG
CTGCGTAACATCGTTGCTGCTGCGTAACATCGTTGCTGCTCCATAACATCAAACATCGACCCACGGCGTA
ACGCGCTTGCTGCTTGGATGCCCGAGGCATAGACTGTACAAAAAAACAGTCATAACAAGCCATGAAAACC
GCCACTGCGCCGTTACCACCGCTGCGTTCGGTCAAGGTTCTGGACCAGTTGCGTGATCGCATACGCTACT
TGCATTACAGTTTACGAACCGAACAGGCTTATGTCAACTGGGTTCGTGCCTTCATCCGTTTCCACGGTGT
GCGTCACCCGGCAACCTTGGGCAGCAGCGAAGTCGAGGCATTTCTGTCCTGGCTGGCGAACGAGCGCAAG
GTTTCGGTCTCCACGCATCGTCAGGCATTGGCGGCCTTGCTGTTCTTCTACGGCAAGGTGCTGTGCACGG
ATCTGCCCTTGCTTCAGGAGATCGGTAGACCTCGGCCGTCGCGGCGCTTGCCGGTGGTGCTGACCCCGGA
TGAAGTGGTTCGCATCCTCGGTTTTCTGGAAGGCGAGCATCGTTTGTTCGCCCAGGACTCTAGCTATAGT
TCTAGTGGTTGGCTACAGCTTTGTTTAAACAAAGCTGGCTATGGCAGGGCTTGCCGCCCCGACGTTGGCT
GCGAGCCCTGGGCCTTCACCCGAACTTGGGGGTTGGGGTGGGGAAAAGGAAGAAACGCGGGCGTATTGGT
CCCAATGGGGTCTCGGTGGGGTATCGACAGAGTGCCAGCCCTGGGACCGAACCCCGCGTTTATGAACAAA
CGACCCAACACCCGTGCGTTTTATTCTGTCTTTTTATTGCCGTCATAGCGCGGGTTCCTTCCGGTATTGT
CTCCTTCCGTGTTTCAGTTAGCCTCCCCCATCTCCCGGTACCGCATGCTATGCATCAGCTGCTAGCACCA
TGGCTCGAGATCCCGGGTGATCAAGTCTTCGTCGAGTGATTGTAAATAAAATGTAATTTACAGTATAGTA
TTTTAATTAATATACAAATGATTTGATAATAATTCTTATTTAACTATAATATATTGTGTTGGGTTGAATT
AAAGGTCCGTATACTAGTATCGATTCGCGACCTACTCCGGAATATTAATAGATCATGGAGATAATTAAAA
TGATAACCATCTCGCAAATAAATAAGTATTTTACTGTTTTCGTAACAGTTTTGTAATAAAAAAACCTATA
AATATTCCGGATTATTCATACCGTCCCACCATCGGGCGCGGATCCTCAATATTGGCCATTAGCCATATTA
TTCATTGGTTATATAGCATAAATCAATATTGGCTATTGGCCATTGCATACGTTGTATCTATATCATAATA
TGTACATTTATATTGGCTCATGTCCAATATGACCGCCATGTTGGCATTGATTATTGACTAGTTATTAATA
GTAATCAATTACGGGGTCATTAGTTCATAGCCCATATATGGAGTTCCGCGTTACATAACTTACGGTAAAT
GGCCCGCCTGGCTGACCGCCCAACGACCCCCGCCCATTGACGTCAATAATGACGTATGTTCCCATAGTAA
CGCCAATAGGGACTTTCCATTGACGTCAATGGGTGGAGTATTTACGGTAAACTGCCCACTTGGCAGTACA
TCAAGTGTATCATATGCCAAGTCCGCCCCCTATTGACGTCAATGACGGTAAATGGCCCGCCTGGCATTAT
GCCCAGTACATGACCTTACGGGACTTTCCTACTTGGCAGTACATCTACGTATTAGTCATCGCTATTACCA
TGGTGATGCGGTTTTGGCAGTACACCAATGGGCGTGGATAGCGGTTTGACTCACGGGGATTTCCAAGTCT
CCACCCCATTGACGTCAATGGGAGTTTGTTTTGGCACCAAAATCAACGGGACTTTCCAAAATGTCGTAAT
AACCCCGCCCCGTTGACGCAAATGGGCGGTAGGCGTGTACGGTGGGAGGTCTATATAAGCAGAGCTCGTT
TAGTGAACCGTCAGATCACTAGAAGCTTTATTGCGGTAGTTTATCACAGTTAAATTGCTAACGCAGTCAG
TGCTTCTGACACAACAGTCTCGAACTTAAGCTGCAGAAGTTGGTCGTGAGGCACTGGGCAGGTAAGTATC
AAGGTTACAAGACAGGTTTAAGGAGACCAATAGAAACTGGGCTTGTCGAGACAGAGAAGACTCTTGCGTT
TCTGATAGGCACCTATTGGTCTTACTGACATCCACTTTGCCTTTCTCTCCACAGGTGTCCACTCCCAGTT
CAATTACAGCTCTTAAGGGATCCCGGTCCGAAGCGCGCGGAATTCAAAGGCCTACGTCGACGAGCTCACT
AGTCGCGGCCGCTTTCGAATCTAGACTGGAAGTTCTGTTCCAGGGTCCTGCAGCCGCCGCGGTGAGCAAG
GGCGAGGAGCTGTTCACCGGGGTGGTGCCCATCCTGGTCGAGCTGGACGGCGACGTAAACGGCCACAAGT
TCAGCGTGTCCGGCGAGGGCGAGGGCGATGCCACCTACGGCAAGCTGACCCTGAAGTTCATCTGCACCAC
CGGCAAGCTGCCCGTGCCCTGGCCCACCCTCGTGACCACCCTGACCTACGGCGTGCAGTGCTTCAGCCGC
TACCCCGACCACATGAAGCAGCACGACTTCTTCAAGTCCGCCATGCCCGAAGGCTACGTCCAGGAGCGCA
CCATCTTCTTCAAGGACGACGGCAACTACAAGACCCGCGCCGAGGTGAAGTTCGAGGGCGACACCCTGGT
GAACCGCATCGAGCTGAAGGGCATCGACTTCAAGGAGGACGGCAACATCCTGGGGCACAAGCTGGAGTAC
AACTACAACAGCCACAACGTCTATATCATGGCCGACAAGCAGAAGAACGGCATCAAGGTGAACTTCAAGA
TCCGCCACAACATCGAGGACGGCAGCGTGCAGCTCGCCGACCACTACCAGCAGAACACCCCCATCGGCGA
CGGCCCCGTGCTGCTGCCCGACAACCACTACCTGAGCACCCAGTCCAAGCTGAGCAAAGACCCCAACGAG
AAGCGCGATCACATGGTCCTGCTGGAGTTCGTGACCGCCGCCGGGATCACTCTCGGCATGGACGAGCTGT
ACAAGTCCGGAGGTTCAGGACACCATCATCATCACCACCATCACTGACTAGAGCCTGCAGTCTCGACAAG
CTTAATCAACCTCTGGATTACAAAATTTGTGAAAGATTGACTGGTATTCTTAACTATGTTGCTCCTTTTA
CGCTATGTGGATACGCTGCTTTAATGCCTTTGTATCATGCTATTGCTTCCCGTATGGCTTTCATTTTCTC
CTCCTTGTATAAATCCTGGTTGCTGTCTCTTTATGAGGAGTTGTGGCCCGTTGTCAGGCAACGTGGCGTG
GTGTGCACTGTGTTTGCTGACGCAACCCCCACTGGTTGGGGCATTGCCACCACCTGTCAGCTCCTTTCCG
GGACTTTCGCTTTCCCCCTCCCTATTGCCACGGCGGAACTCATCGCCGCCTGCCTTGCCCGCTGCTGGAC
AGGGGCTCGGCTGTTGGGCACTGACAATTCCGTGGTGTTGTCGGGGAAGCTGACGTCCTTTCCATGGCTG
CTCGCCTGTGTTGCCACCTGGATTCTGCGCGGGACGTCCTTCTGCTACGTCCCTTCGGCCCTCAATCCAG
CGGACCTTCCTTCCCGCGGCCTGCTGCCGGCTCTGCGGCCTCTTCCGCGTCTTCGCCTTCGCCCTCAGAC
GAGTCGGATCTCCCTTTGGGCCGCCTCCCCGCCTGAAGCTTGTCGAGAAGTACTAGAGGATCATAATCAG
CCATACCACATTTGTAGAGGTTTTACTTGCTTTAAAAAACCTCCCACACCTCCCCCTGAACCTGAAACAT
AAAATGAATGCAATTGTTGTTGTTAACTTGTTTATTGCAGCTTATAATGGTTACAAATAAAGCAATAGCA
TCACAAATTTCACAAATAAAGCATTTTTTTCACTGCATTCTAGTTGTGGTTTGTCCAAACTCATCAATGT
ATCTTATCATGTCTGGATCTGATCACTGCTTGAGCCTAGGAGATCCGAACCAGATAAGTGAAATCTAGTT
CCAAACTATTTTGTCATTTTTAATTTTCGTATTAGCTTACGACGCTACACCCAGTTCCCATCTATTTTGT
CACTCTTCCCTAAATAATCCTTAAAAACTCCATTTCCACCCCTCCCAGTTCCCAACTATTTTGTCCGCCC
ACAGCGGGGCATTTTTCTTCCTGTTATGTTTTTAATCAAACATCCTGCCAACTCCATGTGACAAACCGTC
ATCTTCGGCTACTTTTTCTCTGTCACAGAATGAAAATTTTTCTGTCATCTCTTCGTTATTAATGTTTGTA
ATTGACTGAATATCAACGCTTATTTGCAGCCTGAATGGCGAATGGG
[124 nt withheld, positions 5927-6050]
C
[91 nt withheld, positions 6052-6142]
A
[49 nt withheld, positions 6144-6192]
CCTTTGACGTTGGAGTCCACGTTCTT
[37 nt withheld, positions 6219-6255]
ACCCTATCTCGGTCTATTCTTTTGATTTATAAGGGATTTTGCCGATTTCGGCCTATTGGTTAAAAAATGA
GCTGATTTAACAAAAATTTAACGCGAATTTTAACAAAATATTAACGCTTACAATTTAGGTGGCACTTTTC
GGGGAAATGTGCGCGGAACCCCTATTTGTTTATTTTTCTAAATACATTCAAATATGTATCCGCTCATGAG
ACAATAACCCTGATAAATGCTTCAATAATATTGAAAAAGGAAGAGTATGAGTATTCAACATTTCCGTGTC
GCCCTTATTCCCTTTTTTGCGGCATTTTGCCTTCCTGTTTTTGCTCACCCAGAAACGCTGGTGAAAGTAA
AAGATGCTGAAGATCAGTTGGGTGCACGAGTGGGTTACATCGAACTGGATCTCAACAGCGGTAAGATCCT
TGAGAGTTTTCGCCCCGAAGAACGTTTTCCAATGATGAGCACTTTTAAAGTTCTGCTATGTGGCGCGGTA
TTATCCCGTATTGACGCCGGGCAAGAGCAACTCGGTCGCCGCATACACTATTCTCAGAATGACTTGGTTG
AGTACTCACCAGTCACAGAAAAGCATCTTACGGATGGCATGACAGTAAGAGAATTATGCAGTGCTGCCAT
AACCATGAGTGATAACACTGCGGCCAACTTACTTCTGACAACGATCGGAGGACCGAAGGAGCTAACCGCT
TTTTTGCACAACATGGGGGATCATGTAACTCGCCTTGATCGTTGGGAACCGGAGCTGAATGAAGCCATAC
CAAACGACGAGCGTGACACCACGATGCCTGTAGCAATGGCAACAACGTTGCGCAAACTATTAACTGGCGA
ACTACTTACTCTAGCTTCCCGGCAACAATTAATAGACTGGATGGAGGCGGATAAAGTTGCAGGACCACTT
CTGCGCTCGGCCCTTCCGGCTGGCTGGTTTATTGCTGATAAATCTGGAGCCGGTGAGCGTGGGTCTCGCG
GTATCATTGCAGCACTGGGGCCAGATGGTAAGCCCTCCCGTATCGTAGTTATCTACACGACGGGGAGTCA
GGCAACTATGGATGAACGAAATAGACAGATCGCTGAGATAGGTGCCTCACTGATTAAGCATTGGTAACTG
TCAGACCAAGTTTACTCATATATACTTTAGATTGATTTAAAACTTCATTTTTAATTTAAAAGGATCTAGG
TGAAGATCCTTTTTGATAATCTCATGACCAAAATCCCTTAACATGAGTTTTCGTTCCACTGAGCGTCAGA
CCCCGTAGAAAAGATCAAAGGATCTTCTTGAGATCCTTTTTTTCTGCGCGTAATCTGCTGCTTGCAAACA
AAAAAACCACCGCTACCAGCGGTGGTTTGTTTGCCGGATCAAGAGCTACCAACTCTTTTTCCGAAGGTAA
CTGGCTTCAGCAGAGCGCAGATACCAAATACTGTT
Features (pLannotate 1.2.2; 21 found; start..end, strand, type, name):
    627..678     -  misc_feature   bom (fragment): basis of mobility region from pBR322
    746..970     -  mobile_element Tn7R: mini-Tn7 element (right end of the Tn7 transposon) Tn7
   1037..1570    -  CDS            GmR: gentamycin acetyltransferase; aacC1; confers resistance to gentamycin
   1759..1787    -  promoter       Pc promoter: intI1 (promoter lies within the coding sequence); class 1 integron promoter
   1765..2112    -  CDS            YPR2_ECOLX (fragment): Protein predicted: Swiss-Prot protein existence level 4. From Escherichia coli.
   2304..2352    -  polyA_signal   HSV TK poly(A) signal: herpes simplex virus thymidine kinase polyadenylation signal (Cole and Stacy, 1985)
   2488..2597    -  promoter       p10 promoter: baculovirus promoter for expression in insect cells
   2642..2733    +  promoter       polyhedrin promoter: polh from Autographa californica; promoter for the baculovirus polyhedrin gene
   2915..3292    +  enhancer       CMV enhancer: human cytomegalovirus immediate early enhancer
   3294..3493    +  promoter       CMV promoter: human cytomegalovirus (CMV) immediate early promoter
   3632..3764    +  intron         chimeric intron: chimera between introns from human β-globin and immunoglobulin heavy chain genes
   3911..4626    +  CDS            mEGFP (fragment): enhanced GFP with monomerizing A206K mutation (Zacharias et al., 2002) mammalian codon-optimized
   4694..5282    +  misc_feature   WPRE: woodchuck hepatitis virus posttranscriptional regulatory element
   5309..5392    +  CDS            large T antigen (fragment): large T antigen from SV40 (simian virus 40)
   5415..5549    +  polyA_signal   SV40 poly(A) signal: SV40 polyadenylation signal
   5578..5743    -  mobile_element Tn7L: mini-Tn7 element (left end of the Tn7 transposon) Tn7
   5906..5922    +  CDS            lacZα (fragment): LacZα fragment of β-galactosidase; lacZ fragment
   5927..6381    +  rep_origin     f1 ori (sequence partly withheld): f1 bacteriophage origin of replication; arrow indicates direction of (+) strand synthesis
   6407..6511    +  promoter       AmpR promoter: bla
   6512..7372    +  CDS            AmpR: β-lactamase; bla; confers resistance to ampicillin, carbenicillin, and related antibiotics
   7543..441     +  rep_origin     ori (across the origin): high-copy-number ColE1/pMB1/pBR322/pUC origin of replication
