[The description below was written by a language model from this plasmid's Addgene catalogue record and pLannotate feature annotations shown in this document.]
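Description:
pEG BacMam C term 3C eGFP His8 is an empty BacMam backbone of about 7.7 kb: a baculovirus transfer vector designed to express a cloned gene in mammalian cells rather than insect cells. It is propagated in E. coli as a high-copy plasmid through a ColE1/pUC-type origin with ampicillin selection (AmpR), and it also carries an f1 origin. The expression region lies between the Tn7L and Tn7R mini-Tn7 ends together with a gentamicin resistance gene. This arrangement allows site-specific transposition of the cassette into a baculovirus bacmid, from which recombinant virus can be made. Polyhedrin and p10 promoters inherited from the parental transfer vector are also annotated inside the transposable segment.

The mammalian cassette comprises the CMV enhancer and immediate-early promoter and a chimeric β-globin/immunoglobulin intron. These are followed by a GFP coding sequence, WPRE and an SV40 polyadenylation signal, elements that together favour strong transcript processing and stability. No insert is present. A target gene is meant to be cloned upstream of the tag so that it is expressed with a C-terminal 3C protease site, eGFP and an eight-histidine tag. The fluorescent fusion allows expression and protein behaviour to be monitored in screening assays, the His8 tag supports affinity purification, and the 3C site permits tag removal. The annotation software labels the GFP as the monomeric A206K variant, while the 3C site and His8 were not separately annotated. One catalogue field describes the modification as N-terminal, but the plasmid name and the tag field both indicate a C-terminal tag. According to the record, the vector is optimised for screening, efficient baculovirus production and robust expression of target proteins, and the associated publication concerns membrane proteins for structural studies.
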