Addgene plasmid #160687: pEG BacMam C term 3C eGFP His8
Purpose: (Empty Backbone) Vector optimized for use in screening assays, as well as for efficient production of baculovirus and robust expression of the target protein
Depositing lab: Eric Gouaux. Depositing organization: Oregon Health & Science University. Publication: Screening and large-scale expression of membrane proteins in mammalian cells for structural studies. Goehring A, Lee CH, Wang KH, Michel JC, Claxton DP, Baconguis I, Althoff T, Fischer S, Garcia KC, Gouaux E. Nat Protoc. 2014 Nov;9(11):2574-85. doi: 10.1038/nprot.2014.173. Epub 2014 Oct 9. PubMed 25299155.
Backbone
  Vector backbone: pEG BacMam
  Modifications to backbone: pEG BacMam N terminus tagged with 3C eGFP His8
  Vector type: Mammalian Expression
  Promoter: CMV
  Tag / fusion protein: 3C eGFP His8 (C terminal on backbone)
Growth in bacteria
  Bacterial resistance: Ampicillin, 100 μg/mL
  Growth temperature: 37°C
  Growth strain: DH5alpha
  Copy number: High Copy
Terms and licenses: Academic/Nonprofit Terms; Industry Terms: Not Available to Industry
How to cite: pEG BacMam C term 3C eGFP His8 was a gift from Eric Gouaux (Addgene plasmid # 160687 ; http://n2t.net/addgene:160687 ; RRID:Addgene_160687)
